>Addgene plasmid #191150 | EK0341 SFFV-mCherry-SG(Bdnf.s1L153)SG-EGFP (FLP-IN) | addgene full sequence | sequence record 375598 | Addgene NGS Result
AGTATCTGCTCCCTGCTTGTGTGTTGGAGGTCGCTGAGTAGTGCGCGAGCAAAATTTAAGCTACAACAAG
GCAAGGCTTGACCGACAATTGCCGATAAAATAAAAGATTTTATTTAGTCTCCAGAAAAAGGGGGGAATGA
AAGACCCCACCTGTAGGTTTGGCAAGCTAGCTGCAGTAACGCCATTTTGCAAGGCATGGAAAAATACCAA
ACCAAGAATAGAGAAGTTCAGATCAAGGGCGGGTACATGAAAATAGCTAACGTTGGGCCAAACAGGATAT
CTGCGGTGAGCAGTTTCGGCCCCGGCCCGGGGCCAAGAACAGATGGTCACCGCAGTTTCGGCCCCGGCCC
GAGGCCAAGAACAGATGGTCCCCAGATATGGCCCAACCCTCAGCAGTTTCTTAAGACCCATCAGATGTTT
CCAGGCTCCCCCAAGGACCTGAAATGACCCTGCGCCTTATTTGAATTAACCAATCAGCCTGCTTCTCGCT
TCTGTTCGCGCGCTTCTGCTTCCCGAGCTCTATAAAAGAGCTCACAACCCCTCACTCGGCGCGCCAGTCC
TCCGACAGACTGAGTCGCCCGGGAAGCTTCGCCACCATGGTGAGCAAGGGCGAGGAGGATAACATGGCCA
TCATCAAGGAGTTCATGCGCTTCAAGGTGCACATGGAGGGCTCCGTGAACGGCCACGAGTTCGAGATCGA
GGGCGAGGGCGAGGGCCGCCCCTACGAGGGCACCCAGACCGCCAAGCTGAAGGTGACCAAGGGTGGCCCC
CTGCCCTTCGCCTGGGACATCCTGTCCCCTCAGTTCATGTACGGCTCCAAGGCCTACGTGAAGCACCCCG
CCGACATTCCCGACTACTTGAAGCTGTCCTTCCCCGAGGGCTTCAAGTGGGAGCGCGTGATGAACTTCGA
GGACGGCGGCGTGGTGACCGTGACCCAGGACTCCTCCCTGCAGGACGGCGAGTTCATCTACAAGGTGAAG
CTGCGCGGCACCAACTTCCCCTCCGACGGCCCCGTAATGCAGAAGAAGACCATGGGCTGGGAGGCCTCCT
CCGAGCGGATGTACCCCGAGGACGGCGCCCTGAAGGGCGAGATCAAGCAGAGGCTGAAGCTGAAGGACGG
CGGCCACTACGACGCTGAGGTCAAGACCACCTACAAGGCCAAGAAGCCCGTGCAGCTGCCCGGCGCCTAC
AACGTCAACATCAAGTTGGACATCACCTCCCACAACGAGGACTACACCATCGTGGAACAGTACGAACGCG
CCGAGGGCCGCCACTCCACCGGCGGCATGGACGAGCTGTACAAGAGCGAAGCCAGACACAAACAGAAAAT
TGTGGCTCCGGTGAAACAGACTTTGAATTTTGACCTTCTGAAGCTGGCGGGAGACGTCGAGTCCAACCCC
GGTCCCGGATCCTTTTTATTTGTTTTCCAGTCATCTGATTGGATTTTGCAAACATCTTTACAACATACAA
ATGTAACGCTTTATCAACCAGAATAGATAGTGAAGAAATTTTCTCCATCCCTACTCCGGGTGGAACTAAA
AAACAAAACAAACAAACAAACAAAAACCGGTGAGGCACGGCATAAGCAAAAGATCGTAGCCCCAGTAAAG
CAAACACTCAACTTCGATCTACTCAAACTCGCAGGTGATGTGGAATCTAATCCAGGACCTGTCTCAAAGG
GCGAGGAACTTTTTACGGGCGTTGTTCCGATCCTCGTCGAATTGGACGGGGACGTTAATGGGCATAAATT
CTCAGTTAGTGGTGAGGGTGAGGGGGACGCGACATATGGGAAACTTACGCTGAAGTTCATATGTACCACC
GGAAAATTGCCAGTGCCGTGGCCTACTCTCGTCACCACCCTGACATATGGTGTTCAGTGTTTTAGCCGGT
ATCCAGACCATATGAAACAGCACGATTTTTTTAAATCCGCTATGCCTGAAGGTTACGTACAGGAGCGAAC
GATATTTTTTAAAGACGACGGAAACTACAAAACTAGAGCCGAGGTAAAATTCGAGGGTGACACTCTCGTG
AACCGGATCGAACTGAAGGGCATAGATTTTAAGGAGGATGGCAATATACTGGGCCACAAGCTCGAATACA
ACTATAATTCTCATAATGTCTATATCATGGCGGACAAACAGAAAAACGGCATCAAGGTAAACTTTAAAAT
CCGACACAATATTGAGGACGGCTCTGTCCAGCTTGCGGACCATTACCAACAGAACACGCCGATAGGGGAT
GGTCCAGTACTTCTCCCTGATAATCACTATTTGTCTACTCAGTCAGCTCTTAGCAAGGACCCAAACGAAA
AACGGGATCACATGGTCCTTCTTGAGTTCGTCACTGCGGCTGGGATAACACTCGGGATGGACGAACTGTA
TAAGTAGGCCGCTCGAGGAGGGCCCGAACAAAAACTCATCTCAGAAGAGGATCTGAATAGCGCCGTCGAC
CATCATCATAATCATCATTGAGTTTAAACCCGCTGATCAGCCTCGACTGTGCCTTCTAGTTGCCAGCCAT
CTGTTGTTTGCCCCTCCCCCGTGCCTTCCTTGACCCTGGAAGGTGCCACTCCCACTGTCCTTTCCTAATA
AAATGAGGAAATTGCATCGCATTGTCTGAGTAGGTGTCATTCTATTCTGGGGGGTGGGGTGGGGCAGGAC
AGCAAGGGGGAGGATTGGGAAGACAATAGCAGGCATGCTGGGGATGCGGTGGGCTCTATGGAGATCTATC
GATGTTCTGGGGATGCGGTGGGCTCTATGGCTTCTGAGGCGGAAAGAACCAGCTGGGGCTCTAGGGGGTA
TCCCC
[124 nt withheld, positions 2806-2929]
C
[91 nt withheld, positions 2931-3021]
AGGGTGATGGTTCACGTACCTAGAAGTTCCTATTCCGAAGTTCCTATTCTCTAGAAAGTATAGGAACTTC
CTTGGCCAAAAAGCCTGAACTCACCGCGACGTCTGTCGAGAAGTTTCTGATCGAAAAGTTCGACAGCGTC
TCCGACCTGATGCAGCTCTCGGAGGGCGAAGAATCTCGTGCTTTCAGCTTCGATGTAGGAGGGCGTGGAT
ATGTCCTGCGGGTAAATAGCTGCGCCGATGGTTTCTACAAAGATCGTTATGTTTATCGGCACTTTGCATC
GGCCGCGCTCCCGATTCCGGAAGTGCTTGACATTGGGGAATTCAGCGAGAGCCTGACCTATTGCATCTCC
CGCCGTGCACAGGGTGTCACGTTGCAAGACCTGCCTGAAACCGAACTGCCCGCTGTTCTGCAGCCGGTCG
CGGAGGCCATGGATGCGATCGCTGCGGCCGATCTTAGCCAGACGAGCGGGTTCGGCCCATTCGGACCGCA
AGGAATCGGTCAATACACTACATGGCGTGATTTCATATGCGCGATTGCTGATCCCCATGTGTATCACTGG
CAAACTGTGATGGACGACACCGTCAGTGCGTCCGTCGCGCAGGCTCTCGATGAGCTGATGCTTTGGGCCG
AGGACTGCCCCGAAGTCCGGCACCTCGTGCACGCGGATTTCGGCTCCAACAATGTCCTGACGGACAATGG
CCGCATAACAGCGGTCATTGACTGGAGCGAGGCGATGTTCGGGGATTCCCAATACGAGGTCGCCAACATC
TTCTTCTGGAGGCCGTGGTTGGCTTGTATGGAGCAGCAGACGCGCTACTTCGAGCGGAGGCATCCGGAGC
TTGCAGGATCGCCGCGGCTCCGGGCGTATATGCTCCGCATTGGTCTTGACCAACTCTATCAGAGCTTGGT
TGACGGCAATTTCGATGATGCAGCTTGGGCGCAGGGTCGATGCGACGCAATCGTCCGATCCGGAGCCGGG
ACTGTCGGGCGTACACAAATCGCCCGCAGAAGCGCGGCCGTCTGGACCGATGGCTGTGTAGAAGTACTCG
CCGATAGTGGAAACCGACGCCCCAGCACTCGTCCGAGGGCAAAGGAATAGCACGTACTACGAGATTTCGA
TTCCACCGCCGCCTTCTATGAAAGGTTGGGCTTCGGAATCGTTTTCCGGGACGCCGGCTGGATGATCCTC
CAGCGCGGGGATCTCATGCTGGAGTTCTTCGCCCACCCCAACTTGTTTATTGCAGCTTATAATGGTTACA
AATAAAGCAATAGCATCACAAATTTCACAAATAAAGCATTTTTTTCACTGCATTCTAGTTGTGGTTTGTC
CAAACTCATCAATGTATCTTATCATGTCTGTATACCGTCGACCTCTAGCTAGAGCTTGGCGTAATCATGG
TCATAGCTGTTTCCTGTGTGAAATTGTTATCCGCTCACAATTCCACACAACATACGAGCCGGAAGCATAA
AGTGTAAAGCCTGGGGTGCCTAATGAGTGAGCTAACTCACATTAATTGCGTTGCGCTCACTGCCCGCTTT
CCAGTCGGGAAACCTGTCGTGCCAGCTGCATTAATGAATCGGCCAACGCGCGGGGAGAGGCGGTTTGCGT
ATTGGGCGCTCTTCCGCTTCCTCGCTCACTGACTCGCTGCGCTCGGTCGTTCGGCTGCGGCGAGCGGTAT
CAGCTCACTCAAAGGCGGTAATACGGTTATCCACAGAATCAGGGGATAACGCAGGAAAGAACATGTGAGC
AAAAGGCCAGCAAAAGGCCAGGAACCGTAAAAAGGCCGCGTTGCTGGCGTTTTTCCATAGGCTCCGCCCC
CCTGACGAGCATCACAAAAATCGACGCTCAAGTCAGAGGTGGCGAAACCCGACAGGACTATAAAGATACC
AGGCGTTTCCCCCTGGAAGCTCCCTCGTGCGCTCTCCTGTTCCGACCCTGCCGCTTACCGGATACCTGTC
CGCCTTTCTCCCTTCGGGAAGCGTGGCGCTTTCTCATAGCTCACGCTGTAGGTATCTCAGTTCGGTGTAG
GTCGTTCGCTCCAAGCTGGGCTGTGTGCACGAACCCCCCGTTCAGCCCGACCGCTGCGCCTTATCCGGTA
ACTATCGTCTTGAGTCCAACCCGGTAAGACACGACTTATCGCCACTGGCAGCAGCCACTGGTAACAGGAT
TAGCAGAGCGAGGTATGTAGGCGGTGCTACAGAGTTCTTGAAGTGGTGGCCTAACTACGGCTACACTAGA
AGAACAGTATTTGGTATCTGCGCTCTGCTGAAGCCAGTTACCTTCGGAAAAAGAGTTGGTAGCTCTTGAT
CCGGCAAACAAACCACCGCTGGTAGCGGTGGTTTTTTTGTTTGCAAGCAGCAGATTACGCGCAGAAAAAA
AGGATCTCAAGAAGATCCTTTGATCTTTTCTACGGGGTCTGACGCTCAGTGGAACGAAAACTCACGTTAA
GGGATTTTGGTCATGAGATTATCAAAAAGGATCTTCACCTAGATCCTTTTAAATTAAAAATGAAGTTTTA
AATCAATCTAAAGTATATATGAGTAAACTTGGTCTGACAGTTACCAATGCTTAATCAGTGAGGCACCTAT
CTCAGCGATCTGTCTATTTCGTTCATCCATAGTTGCCTGACTCCCCGTCGTGTAGATAACTACGATACGG
GAGGGCTTACCATCTGGCCCCAGTGCTGCAATGATACCGCGAGACCCACGCTCACCGGCTCCAGATTTAT
CAGCAATAAACCAGCCAGCCGGAAGGGCCGAGCGCAGAAGTGGTCCTGCAACTTTATCCGCCTCCATCCA
GTCTATTAATTGTTGCCGGGAAGCTAGAGTAAGTAGTTCGCCAGTTAATAGTTTGCGCAACGTTGTTGCC
ATTGCTACAGGCATCGTGGTGTCACGCTCGTCGTTTGGTATGGCTTCATTCAGCTCCGGTTCCCAACGAT
CAAGGCGAGTTACATGATCCCCCATGTTGTGCAAAAAAGCGGTTAGCTCCTTCGGTCCTCCGATCGTTGT
CAGAAGTAAGTTGGCCGCAGTGTTATCACTCATGGTTATGGCAGCACTGCATAATTCTCTTACTGTCATG
CCATCCGTAAGATGCTTTTCTGTGACTGGTGAGTACTCAACCAAGTCATTCTGAGAATAGTGTATGCGGC
GACCGAGTTGCTCTTGCCCGGCGTCAATACGGGATAATACCGCGCCACATAGCAGAACTTTAAAAGTGCT
CATCATTGGAAAACGTTCTTCGGGGCGAAAACTCTCAAGGATCTTACCGCTGTTGAGATCCAGTTCGATG
TAACCCACTCGTGCACCCAACTGATCTTCAGCATCTTTTACTTTCACCAGCGTTTCTGGGTGAGCAAAAA
CAGGAAGGCAAAATGCCGCAAAAAAGGGAATAAGGGCGACACGGAAATGTTGAATACTCATACTCTTCCT
TTTTCAATATTATTGAAGCATTTATCAGGGTTATTGTCTCATGAGCGGATACATATTTGAATGTATTTAG
AAAAATAAACAAATAGGGGTTCCGCGCACATTTCCCCGAAAAGTGCCACCTGACGTCGACGGATCGGGAG
ATCTCCCGATCCCCTATGGTGCACTCTCAGTACAATCTGCTCTGATGCCGCATAGTTAAGCC
Features (pLannotate 1.2.2; 20 found; start..end, strand, type, name):
    176..583     +  promoter       SFFV promoter: spleen focus-forming virus long terminal repeat (LTR) promoter
    597..1304    +  CDS            mCherry: mCherry is a basic (constitutively fluorescent) red fluorescent protein published in 2004, derived from Discosoma sp.. It is reported to be a very rapidly-maturing monomer with low acid sensitivity.
   1341..1399    +  CDS            F2A (fragment): 2A peptide from foot-and-mouth disease virus polyprotein Eukaryotic ribosomes fail to insert a peptide bond between the Gly and Pro residues, yielding separate polypeptides.
   1671..2384    +  CDS            EGFP: EGFP is a basic (constitutively fluorescent) green fluorescent protein published in 1996, derived from Aequorea victoria. It is reported to be a rapidly-maturing weak dimer with moderate acid sensitivity.
   2497..2721    +  polyA_signal   bGH poly(A) signal: bovine growth hormone polyadenylation signal
   2737..2760    +  polyA_signal   bGH poly(A) signal (fragment): bovine growth hormone polyadenylation signal
   2764..2785    +  promoter       SV40 promoter (fragment): SV40 enhancer and early promoter
   2806..3039    +  rep_origin     f1 ori (fragment) (sequence partly withheld): f1 bacteriophage origin of replication; arrow indicates direction of (+) strand synthesis
   3044..3091    +  protein_bind   FRT: FLP-mediated recombination occurs in the 8-bp core sequence TCTAGAAA (Turan and Bode, 2011). FLP recombinase from the Saccharomyces cerevisiae 2μ plasmid
   3099..4121    +  CDS            HygR: aminoglycoside phosphotransferase from E. coli; aph(4)-Ia; confers resistance to hygromycin
   4131..4256    +  CDS            ble (fragment): BLE_KLEPN - Experimental evidence at protein level: Swiss-Prot protein existence level 1. Binding protein with a strong affinity to the bleomycin family of antibiotics. Binds to CL990; an antimitotic-antibiotic compound. From Klebsiella pneumoniae.
   4251..4372    +  polyA_signal   SV40 poly(A) signal: SV40 polyadenylation signal
   4445..4461    -  protein_bind   lac operator: The lac repressor binds to the lac operator to inhibit transcription in E. coli. This inhibition can be relieved by adding lactose or isopropyl-β-D-thiogalactopyranoside (IPTG). lac repressor encoded by lacI
   4469..4499    -  promoter       lac promoter: promoter for the E. coli lac operon
   4514..4535    -  protein_bind   CAP binding site: CAP binding activates transcription in the presence of cAMP. E. coli catabolite activator protein
   4548..4640    -  CDS            lacI (fragment): lac repressor; lacI; The lac repressor binds to the lac operator to inhibit transcription in E. coli. This inhibition can be relieved by adding lactose or isopropyl-β-D-thiogalactopyranoside (IPTG).
   4823..5411    -  rep_origin     ori: high-copy-number ColE1/pMB1/pBR322/pUC origin of replication
   5582..6442    -  CDS            AmpR: β-lactamase; bla; confers resistance to ampicillin, carbenicillin, and related antibiotics
   6443..6547    -  promoter       AmpR promoter: bla
   6606..5       -  misc_feature   bom (fragment) (across the origin): basis of mobility region from pBR322
