[The description below was written by a language model from this plasmid's Addgene catalogue record and pLannotate feature annotations shown in this document.]
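Description:
EK0341 SFFV-mCherry-SG(Bdnf.s1L153)SG-EGFP (FLP-IN) is a 6.65 kb mammalian expression plasmid built on a Flp-In-type backbone and carrying a synthetic RNA sensor for the 3' UTR of murine Bdnf. It is maintained in E. coli as a high-copy plasmid through a ColE1/pUC-type origin and an ampicillin resistance gene (bla) with its own promoter. Remnants of an f1 origin, the lac promoter/operator region and a pBR322 bom site are also annotated in the backbone.

The payload is a single transcription unit driven by the spleen focus-forming virus (SFFV) LTR promoter and terminated by the bovine growth hormone polyadenylation signal. It encodes mCherry, then a 2A peptide (annotated as an F2A fragment), then an unannotated interval that by position corresponds to the 153 bp Bdnf-directed sensor segment named in the record, and finally EGFP. In this layout mCherry serves as a constitutive marker of delivery and expression, while EGFP output depends on what happens at the intervening sensor. The associated publication describes programmable RNA sensing through ADAR editing, which suggests that pairing of the sensor with its target transcript triggers editing that permits downstream translation. However, the record itself does not detail the mechanism, such as an editable stop codon, or the meaning of the "SG" flanks.

Downstream of the cassette lie an FRT site and a hygromycin resistance coding sequence followed by an SV40 poly(A) signal. No intact promoter is annotated directly upstream of HygR, which fits the Flp-In design, where FLP-mediated integration at a genomic FRT landing site supplies the promoter and allows hygromycin selection of stable single-copy integrants. The plasmid is used to express the Bdnf sensor in mammalian cells.
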