Addgene plasmid #191150: EK0341 SFFV-mCherry-SG(Bdnf.s1L153)SG-EGFP (FLP-IN)
Purpose: Expression of a 153 bp long sensor for murine Bdnf 3' UTR in mammalian cells
Depositing lab: Xiaojing Gao. Depositing organization: Stanford University. Publication: Modular, programmable RNA sensing using ADAR editing in living cells. Kaseniit KE, Katz N, Kolber NS, Call CC, Wengier DL, Cody WB, Sattely ES, Gao XJ. Nat Biotechnol. 2022 Oct 5. pii: 10.1038/s41587-022-01493-x. doi: 10.1038/s41587-022-01493-x. PubMed 36198772.
Backbone
  Vector backbone: FLP-IN
  Vector type: Mammalian Expression
Growth in bacteria
  Bacterial resistance: Ampicillin, 100 μg/mL
  Growth temperature: 37°C
  Growth strain: DH5alpha
  Copy number: High Copy
Gene/Insert
  Gene/Insert name: mCherry:Bdnf.s1L153:EGFP
  Species: Synthetic
  Mutation: WT
  Promoter: SFFV
  Cloning method: Unknown
Terms and licenses: Academic/Nonprofit Terms; Industry Terms: Not Available to Industry
Depositor comments: Please see https://rnasensing.bio/ for more details. Please visit https://www.biorxiv.org/content/10.1101/2022.01.28.478207v1 for bioRxiv preprint.
How to cite: EK0341 SFFV-mCherry-SG(Bdnf.s1L153)SG-EGFP (FLP-IN) was a gift from Xiaojing Gao (Addgene plasmid # 191150 ; http://n2t.net/addgene:191150 ; RRID:Addgene_191150)
